Addgene plasmid #12724: DCT.VV.Orf36
Purpose: This plasmid was designed for screening purposes and may contain discrepancies relative to the current canonical GenBank version of the gene.
Depositing lab: Jack Bennink & Jon Yewdell. Depositing organization: National Institute of Allergy and Infectious Diseases (NIAID). Publication: Identification of poxvirus CD8+ T cell determinants to enable rational design and characterization of smallpox vaccines. Tscharke DC, Karupiah G, Zhou J, Palmore T, Irvine KR, Haeryfar SM, Williams S, Sidney J, Sette A, Bennink JR, Yewdell JW. J Exp Med. 2005 January 3; 201(1): 95–104. 10.1084/jem.20041912 PubMed 15623576.
Backbone
  Vector backbone: pcDNA 3.1D V5-His-TOPO
  Backbone manufacturer: Invitrogen
  Backbone size w/o insert (bp): 5514
  Vector type: Mammalian Expression
  Selectable markers: Neomycin (select with G418)
Growth in bacteria
  Bacterial resistance: Ampicillin, 100 μg/mL
  Growth temperature: 37°C
  Growth strain: DH5alpha
  Copy number: High Copy
Gene/Insert
  Gene/Insert name: VV.Orf36 (alt names: VV_WR_096; RNA polymerase subunit, RPO22)
  Species: Vaccinia Virus
  Insert size (bp): 558
  GenBank ID: 9791020
  Cloning method: Restriction Enzyme; 5′ cloning site BamHI (not destroyed); 3′ cloning site BamHI (not destroyed)
  Sequencing primers: 5′ Universal T7
Terms and licenses: Academic/Nonprofit Terms; Industry Terms: Not Available to Industry
Depositor comments: Please see the Vaccinia kit page ( https://www.addgene.org/vvorf/ ) for more information. The kit page contains the supplemental VVOrfData spreadsheet, which includes important information about this plasmid. The plasmid and insert names provided here relate only to this library. The name of the ORF (if present) in VACV strain Copenhagen and the name of the ORF (if annotated) in VACV strain WR sequence can be found in VVOrfData spreadsheet. Please note that the amino acid sequence given for each ORF in the spreadsheet may contain some errors. Additionally, changes from the expected sequence may be present in these plasmids. Please see Addgene's quality control sequence and sequencing notes in the VVOrfData spreadsheet before ordering this plasmid.
How to cite: DCT.VV.Orf36 was a gift from Jack Bennink & Jon Yewdell (Addgene plasmid # 12724 ; http://n2t.net/addgene:12724 ; RRID:Addgene_12724)
