[The description below was written by a language model from this plasmid's Addgene catalogue record.]
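Description:
DCT.VV.Orf36 is a mammalian expression plasmid built on the commercial pcDNA 3.1D V5-His-TOPO backbone (about 5.5 kb without insert). It carries a 558 bp open reading frame from vaccinia virus, designated VV.Orf36 within its library and also recorded as VV_WR_096, the RPO22 subunit of the viral RNA polymerase. The insert is listed as flanked by BamHI sites at both ends, both retained, and it can be sequenced from the upstream universal T7 primer site. The plasmid is maintained at high copy number in E. coli under ampicillin selection, and a neomycin resistance marker allows G418 selection in mammalian cells.

No feature table accompanies the record, so the promoter and other regulatory elements are not explicitly stated. Vectors of the pcDNA3.1 family generally drive expression from the CMV immediate-early promoter, and this backbone offers C-terminal V5 and polyhistidine tags. Whether the vaccinia ORF is in frame with those tags is not recorded.

The construct belongs to a library of vaccinia virus ORF expression plasmids associated with work identifying poxvirus CD8+ T cell determinants to inform the design and characterisation of smallpox vaccines. In that setting, individual viral genes are expressed in mammalian cells to screen for antigens recognised by T cells. The depositors stress that the plasmid was made for screening and may differ from the current canonical GenBank sequence of the gene. The plasmid and insert names apply only within this library, with the corresponding Copenhagen and WR strain ORF names and sequencing notes given in the kit's supplementary data. Users needing an exact sequence should check the quality control sequencing first.
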