>Addgene plasmid #12724 | DCT.VV.Orf36 | addgene partial sequence | sequence record 19119 | T7 5'-TAATACGACTCACTATAGGG-3'
ACCAATACAACGTAAAATATCTAGCAAAAATTCTATGTCTAAAAACAGAAATAGCAAGAGATCCGTACGC
AGTAATAAATAGAAACGTACTACTGAGATATACTACCGATATAGAGTATAATGATTTAGTTACTTTAATA
ACCGTTAGACATAAAATTGATTCTATGAAAACTGTGTTTCAGGTATTTAACGAATCATCCATAAATTATA
CTCCGGTTGATGATGATTATGGAGAACCAATCATTATAACATCGTATCTTCAAAAAGGTCATAACAAGTT
TCCTGTAAATTTTCTATACATAGATGTGGTAATATCTGACTTATTTCCTAGCTTTGTTAGACTAGATACT
ACAGAAACTAATATAGTTAATAGTGTACTACAAACAGGCGATGGTAAAAAGACTCTTCGTCTTCCCAAAA
TGTTAGAGACGGAAATAGTTGTCAAGATTCTCTATCGCCCTAATATACCATTAAAAATTGTTAGATTTTT
CCGCAATAACATGGTAACTGGAGTAGAGATAGCCGATAGATCTGTTATTTCAGTCGCTGATTAAGCAATT
CCCGGGGATCCGAATAAAGGGTCAAGACAATTCTGCAGATATCCAGCACAGTGGCGGCCGCTCGAGTCT
